>Addgene plasmid #96917 | pXPR_120 | addgene full sequence | sequence record 334369 | Addgene NGS Result
CTTCTGGAATAGCTCAGAGGCAGAGGCGGCCTCGGCCTCTGCATAAATAAAAAAAATTAGTCAGCCATGG
GGCGGAGAATGGGCGGAACTGGGCGGAGTTAGGGGCGGGATGGGCGGAGTTAGGGGCGGGACTATGGTTG
CTGACTAATTGAGATGCATGCTTTGCATACTTCTGCCTGCTGGGGAGCCTGGGGACTTTCCACACCTGGT
TGCTGACTAATTGAGATGCATGCTTTGCATACTTCTGCCTGCTGGGGAGCCTGGGGACTTTCCACACCCT
AACTGACACACATTCCACAGAATTAATTCGCGTTAAATTTTTGTTAAATCAGCTCATTTTTTAACCAATA
GGCCGAAATCGGCAAAATCCCTTATAAATCAAAAGAATAGACCGAGATAGGGT
[37 nt withheld, positions 404-440]
AAAGAACGTGGACTCCAACGTCAAAGG
[49 nt withheld, positions 468-516]
T
[91 nt withheld, positions 518-608]
G
[124 nt withheld, positions 610-733]
GGGGATACCCCCTAGAGCCCCAGCTGGTTCTTTCCGCCTCAGAAGCCATAGAGCCCACCGCATCCCCAGC
ATGCCTGCTATTGTCTTCCCAATCCTCCCCCTTGCTGTCCTGCCCCACCCCACCCCCCAGAATAGAATGA
CACCTACTCAGACAATGCGATGCAATTTCCTCATTTTATTAGGAAAGGACAGTGGGAGTGGCACCTTCCA
GGGTCAAGGAAGGCACGGGGGAGGGGCAAACAACAGATGGCTGGCAACTAGAAGGCACAGTCGAGGCTGA
TCAGCGGGTTTAAACGGGCCCTGCTAGAGATTTTCCACACTGACTAAAAGGGTCTGAGGGATCTCTAGTT
ACCAGAGTCACACAACAGACGGGCACACACTACTTGAAGCACTCAAGGCAAGCTTTATTGAGGCTTAAGC
AGTGGGTTCCCTAGTTAGCCAGAGAGCTCCCAGGCTCAGATCTGGTCTAACCAGAGAGACCCAGTACAGT
CCGGATGCAGCTCTCGGGCCATGTGATGAAATGCTAGGCGGCTGTCAAACCTCCACTCTAATACTTCTCT
CTCCGGGTCATCCATCCCATGCAGGCTCACAGGGTGTAACAAGCGGGTGTTCTCTCCTTCATTGGCTTCT
TCTACCTTCTCTTGCTCAACTGGTACTAGCTTGTAGCACCATCCAAAGGTCAGTGGATATCTGATCCCTG
GCCCTGGTGTGTAGTTCTGCCAATCAGGGAAGTAGCCTTGTGTGTGGTAGATCCACAGATCAAGGATATC
TTGTCTTCGTTGGGAGTGAATTAGCCCTTCCAGTCCCCCCTTTTCTTTTAAAAAGTGGCTAAGATCTACA
GCTGCCTTGTAAGTCATTGGTCTTAAAGGTACCTGAGGTGTGACTGGAAAACCCACCTCCTCCTCCTCTT
GTGCTTCTAGCCAGGCACAATCAGCATTGGTAGCTGCTGTATTGCTACTTGTGATTGCTCCATGTTTTTC
TAGGTCTCGAGGTCGACGGTATCGATGCGGGGAGGCGGCCCAAAGGGAGATCCGACTCGTCTGAGGGCGA
AGGCGAAGACGCGGAAGAGGCCGCAGAGCCGGCAGCAGGCCGCGGGAAGGAAGGTCCGCTGGATTGAGGG
CCGAAGGGACGTAGCAGAAGGACGTCCCGCGCAGAATCCAGGTGGCAACACAGGCGAGCAGCCAAGGAAA
GGACGATGATTTCCCCGACAACACCACGGAATTGTCAGTGCCCAACAGCCGAGCCCCTGTCCAGCAGCGG
GCAAGGCAGGCGGCGATGAGTTCCGCCGTGGCAATAGGGAGGGGGAAAGCGAAAGTCCCGGAAAGGAGCT
GACAGGTGGTGGCAATGCCCCAACCAGTGGGGGTTGCGTCAGCAAACACAGTGCACACCACGCCACGTTG
CCTGACAACGGGCCACAACTCCTCATAAAGAGACAGCAACCAGGATTTATACAAGGAGGAGAAAATGAAA
GCCATACGGGAAGCAATAGCATGATACAAAGGCATTAAAGCAGCGTATCCACATAGCGTAAAAGGAGCAA
CATAGTTAAGAATACCAGTCAATCTTTCACAAATTTTGTAATCCAGAGGTTGATTACCGATAAGCTTGAT
ATCGAATTCTTAGCCCTCCCACACATAACCAGAGGGCAGCAATTCACGAATCCCAACTGCCGTCGGCTGT
CCATCACTGTCCTTCACTATGGCTTTGATCCCAGGATGCAGATCGAGAAGCACCTGTCGGCACCGTCCGC
AGGGGCTCAAGATGCCCCTGTTCTCATTTCCGATCGCGACGATACAAGTCAGGTTGCCAGCTGCCGCAGC
AGCAGCAGTGCCCAGCACCACGAGTTCTGCACAAGGTCCCCCAGTAAAATGATATACATTGACACCAGTG
AAGATGCGGCCGTCGCTAGAGAGAGCTGCGCTGGCGACGCTGTAGTCTTCAGAGATGGGGATGCTGTTGA
TTGTAGCCGTTGCTCTTTCAATGAGGGTGGATTCTTCTTGAGACAAAGGCTTGGCCATTGGGCCAGGATT
CTCCTCGACGTCACCGCATGTTAGCAGACTTCCTCTGCCCTCTCCACTGCCTGTACAGAAGAGGCTGGTG
TCGAAGATGGACAGCCCGGTGGAGATGTGCATGGCGTGCAGCAGGCACTCGTCGTTGAGGAAGGTGTCCA
GGATCTCGTTGAGCTCAGGGGTGAGCGGCGAGTCCAAGTTGAGGTCCTCGGTCATGCTCTCGAGGGTGGT
GGTGAGCTCGTCCAGGTGGCCGCGGGGCGGAGGGTGGGACAGGTCCATCTGGCCGCAGATGGCAGCCTCC
TCCTTCTGGGGGATGACGGTGTCGGCCATCTCGCGCAGGGCCTTGACGGCCTGGGAGGTCTCCTCGTCAG
GGTCCTCCAGCAGGTGGGAGGCCTCGGGCGTGACAGCAGGAGCAGGGTCCAGCGGCTGGGGCACAGGCGC
AGGGGTGAGGCTGCCAACTGGCTCGTGCACGGGGCCAGTTGGGGTTGGTGCCAACGAGGCAGGCAGCGGG
CGGTTGGCCCAGGGTGAGCCAGGAGGGTGGAAGGGGCGGATCCGCTTGGGCTGGCAGACCTCACGCCCCT
CGAAGACGTCCGAGATGGCAGAGCCAGCCTCCGGCTTGGGCAGGAACATGCCCTCGCGGGAGTCGCGGGA
GCCGGAGCCAGAGCCCAGCAGGGCAGAGAAGTCCATGTCCGCGATGGAGGAGAAGTCTTCGTCGCCGCTC
AGCAGGCCGTTGGGCAGGCCTGGAGCCCCCAGGGGAGCAGGGGCAGGGTCAGGAGGGCGTTGGGCACCGG
TCACCAGGCGGGTGATGGCCTCTGGGTACTCCATGAGCATGGGCTCGGTGGTGTGGGGGGCCACGGGGAT
GCCCTGGTTGAGCAGCTGCTGGAACTCGGAGTTGTCCACCGATGCCAAGTCGGTGAAGACAGCAGGGTCG
GTGGAGTTGCCCAGCAGGGCCCCCAGGTCCTCGTCGTCGAACTGAAGTTGGAGCAGCGCCTCGGACAGGG
TGCCCTCGCCTGCCTGGGTAGGCTTGGGCGCAGGAGGCGCCACGGCCTGCGGAGGGCCAGGTGCCAACAC
AGGCACCGGGGCAGGGGCCTGGGCCAGGGCAGAGACCATGGCAGGAGCAGGAGCAGGAGCAGGAGCCTGG
GGCAGCACCTGCGGAGGAGCAGGTGCCAACGCAGAGGCCTGGGAGATCTGGCCAGAGGGGAAGACCATGG
TGGGGAACTCGTCGTAGTTGATGGTGGACAGCGAGGAGGTGAAGGGGTAGGGCTGGGGAGCAGGCTTGGG
CACAGAGGCAGAGGAGCGGCTGGGCACCGCGATGCGCCGCGGAGGCGGCCTCGGGTCAGTTGGGCCAGAG
AAGGGCGACTTCTTCATGATGGACTTGAAAGTTTCGTAGGTGCGCTTGCGCTTTTCCTCGATACGGTGGC
GGTCGTCGGTGTCGGGCAGGTACTGGCTGCCAACTTTGCGCTTCTTCTTGGGAGACCCAGAGGAGCGGGA
GTTGATGAGCATGTCCAGGTCGAAGTCGTCGAGGGCGTCCGAGCCCAGCATGTCCAGGTCGAAGTCGTCC
AGCGCGTCGCTGCCCAGCATGTCCAGGTCGAAGTCGTCCAGGGCGTCGGAGCCCAGCATGTCCAGGTCGA
AGTCGTCCAGGGCGTCCGCGCGGCCGGAGCCAGAGGCCTCGGATCCAGCGGCCGCCACCTTCCTCTTTTT
CTTAGGTCCGCTACCTCCTCCTCCGCTTCCTCCTCCTCCGCTTCCACCTCCTCCAGCGCTGTCGCCTCCC
AGCTGAGACAGGTCGATCCGTGTCTCGTACAGGCCGGTGATGCTCTGGTGGATCAGGGTGGCGTCCAGCA
CCTCTTTGGTGCTGGTGTACCTCTTCCGGTCGATGGTGGTGTCAAAGTACTTGAAGGCGGCAGGGGCTCC
CAGATTGGTCAGGGTAAACAGGTGGATGATATTCTCGGCCTGCTCTCTGATGGGCTTATCCCGGTGCTTG
TTGTAGGCGGACAGCACTTTGTCCAGATTAGCGTCGGCCAGGATCACTCTCTTGGAGAACTCGCTGATCT
GCTCGATGATCTCGTCCAGGTAGTGCTTGTGCTGTTCCACAAACAGCTGTTTCTGCTCATTATCCTCGGG
GGAGCCCTTCAGCTTCTCATAGTGGCTGGCCAGGTACAGGAAGTTCACATATTTGGAGGGCAGGGCCAGT
TCGTTTCCCTTCTGCAGTTCGCCGGCAGAGGCCAGCATTCTCTTCCGGCCGTTTTCCAGCTCGAACAGGG
AGTACTTAGGCAGCTTGATGATCAGGTCCTTTTTCACTTCTTTGTAGCCCTTGGCTTCCAGAAAGTCGAT
GGGATTCTTCTCGAAGCTGCTTCTTTCCATGATGGTGATCCCCAGCAGCTCTTTCACACTCTTCAGTTTC
TTGGACTTGCCCTTTTCCACTTTGGCCACCACCAGCACAGAATAGGCCACGGTGGGGCTGTCGAAGCCGC
CGTACTTCTTAGGGTCCCAGTCCTTCTTTCTGGCGATCAGCTTATCGCTGTTCCTCTTGGGCAGGATAGA
CTCTTTGCTGAAGCCGCCTGTCTGCACCTCGGTCTTTTTCACGATATTCACTTGGGGCATGCTCAGCACT
TTCCGCACGGTGGCAAAATCCCGGCCCTTATCCCACACGATCTCCCCGGTTTCGCCGTTTGTCTCGATCA
GAGGCCGCTTCCGGATCTCGCCGTTGGCCAGGGTAATCTCGGTCTTGAAAAAGTTCATGATGTTGCTGTA
GAAGAAGTACTTGGCGGTAGCCTTGCCGATTTCCTGCTCGCTCTTGGCGATCATCTTCCGCACGTCGTAC
ACCTTGTAGTCGCCGTACACGAACTCGCTTTCCAGCTTAGGGTACTTTTTGATCAGGGCGGTTCCCACGA
CGGCGTTCAGGTAGGCGTCGTGGGCGTGGTGGTAGTTGTTGATCTCGCGCACTTTGTAAAACTGGAAATC
CTTCCGGAAATCGGACACCAGCTTGGACTTCAGGGTGATCACTTTCACTTCCCGGATCAGCTTGTCATTC
TCGTCGTACTTAGTGTTCATCCGGGAGTCCAGGATCTGTGCCACGTGCTTTGTGATCTGCCGGGTTTCCA
CCAGCTGTCTCTTGATGAAGCCGGCCTTATCCAGTTCGCTCAGGCCGCCTCTCTCGGCCTTGGTCAGATT
GTCGAACTTTCTCTGGGTAATCAGCTTGGCGTTCAGCAGCTGCCGCCAGTAGTTCTTCATCTTCTTCACG
ACCTCTTCGGAGGGCACGTTGTCGCTCTTGCCCCGGGCCTTGTCGCTTCTGGTCAGCACCTTGTTGTCGA
TGGAGTCGTCCTTCAGAAAGCTCTGAGGCACGATGTGGTCCACATCGTAGTCGGACAGCCGGTTGATGTC
CAGTTCCTGGTCCACGTACATATCCCGCCCATTCTGCAGGTAGTACAGGTACAGCTTCTCGTTCTGCAGC
TGGGTGTTTTCCACGGGGTGTTCTTTCAGGATCTGGCTGCCCAGCTCTTTGATGCCCTCTTCGATCCGCT
TCATTCTCTCGCGGCTGTTCTTCTGTCCCTTCTGGGTGGTCTGGTTCTCTCTGGCCATTTCGATCACGAT
GTTCTCGGGCTTGTGCCGGCCCATCACTTTCACGAGCTCGTCCACCACCTTCACTGTCTGCAGGATGCCC
TTCTTAATGGCGGGGCTGCCGGCCAGATTGGCAATGTGCTCGTGCAGGCTATCGCCCTGGCCGGACACCT
GGGCTTTCTGGATGTCCTCTTTAAAGGTCAGGCTGTCGTCGTGGATCAGCTGCATGAAGTTTCTGTTGGC
GAAGCCGTCGGACTTCAGGAAATCCAGGATTGTCTTGCCGGACTGCTTGTCCCGGATGCCGTTGATCAGC
TTCCGGCTCAGCCTGCCCCAGCCGGTGTATCTCCGCCGCTTCAGCTGCTTCATCACTTTGTCGTCGAACA
GGTGGGCATAGGTTTTCAGCCGTTCCTCGATCATCTCTCTGTCCTCAAACAGTGTCAGGGTCAGCACGAT
ATCTTCCAGAATGTCCTCGTTTTCCTCATTGTCCAGGAAGTCCTTGTCCTTGATAATTTTCAGCAGATCG
TGGTATGTGCCCAGGGAGGCGTTGAACCGATCTTCCACGCCGGAGATTTCCACGGAGTCGAAGCACTCGA
TTTTCTTGAAGTAGTCCTCTTTCAGCTGCTTCACGGTCACTTTCCGGTTGGTCTTGAACAGCAGGTCCAC
GATGGCCTTTTTCTGCTCGCCGCTCAGGAAGGCGGGCTTTCTCATTCCCTCGGTCACGTATTTCACTTTG
GTCAGCTCGTTATACACGGTGAAGTACTCGTACAGCAGGCTGTGCTTGGGCAGCACCTTCTCGTTGGGCA
GGTTCTTATCGAAGTTGGTCATCCGCTCGATGAAGCTCTGGGCGGAAGCGCCCTTGTCCACCACTTCCTC
GAAGTTCCAGGGGGTGATGGTTTCCTCGCTCTTTCTGGTCATCCAGGCGAATCTGCTGTTTCCCCTGGCC
AGAGGGCCCACGTAGTAGGGGATGCGGAAGGTCAGGATCTTCTCGATCTTTTCCCGGTTGTCCTTCAGGA
ATGGGTAAAAATCTTCCTGCCGCCGCAGAATGGCGTGCAGCTCTCCCAGGTGGATCTGGTGGGGGATGCT
GCCGTTGTCGAAGGTCCGCTGCTTCCGCAGCAGGTCCTCTCTGTTCAGCTTCACGAGCAGTTCCTCGGTG
CCGTCCATCTTTTCCAGGATGGGCTTGATGAACTTGTAGAACTCTTCCTGGCTGGCTCCGCCGTCAATGT
AGCCGGCGTAGCCGTTCTTGCTCTGGTCGAAGAAAATCTCTTTGTACTTCTCAGGCAGCTGCTGCCGCAC
GAGAGCTTTCAGCAGGGTCAGGTCCTGGTGGTGCTCGTCGTATCTCTTGATCATAGAGGCGCTCAGGGGG
GCCTTGGTGATCTCGGTGTTCACTCTCAGGATGTCGCTCAGCAGGATGGCGTCGGACAGGTTCTTGGCGG
CCAGAAACAGGTCGGCGTACTGGTCGCCGATCTGGGCCAGCAGGTTGTCCAGGTCGTCGTCGTAGGTGTC
CTTGCTCAGCTGCAGTTTGGCATCCTCGGCCAGGTCGAAGTTGCTCTTGAAGTTGGGGGTCAGGCCCAGG
CTCAGGGCAATCAGGTTGCCGAACAGGCCATTCTTCTTCTCGCCGGGCAGCTGGGCGATCAGATTTTCCA
GCCGTCTGCTCTTGCTCAGTCTGGCAGACAGGATGGCCTTGGCGTCCACGCCGCTGGCGTTGATGGGGTT
TTCCTCGAACAGCTGGTTGTAGGTCTGCACCAGCTGGATGAACAGCTTGTCCACGTCGCTGTTGTCGGGG
TTCAGGTCGCCCTCGATCAGGAAGTGGCCCCGGAACTTGATCATGTGGGCCAGGGCCAGATAGATCAGCC
GCAGGTCGGCCTTGTCGGTGCTGTCCACCAGTTTCTTTCTCAGGTGGTAGATGGTGGGGTACTTCTCGTG
GTAGGCCACCTCGTCCACGATGTTGCCGAAGATGGGGTGCCGCTCGTGCTTCTTATCCTCTTCCACCAGG
AAGGACTCTTCCAGTCTGTGGAAGAAGCTGTCGTCCACCTTGGCCATCTCGTTGCTGAAGATCTCTTGCA
GATAGCAGATCCGGTTCTTCCGTCTGGTGTATCTTCTTCTGGCGGTTCTCTTCAGCCGGGTGGCCTCGGC
TGTTTCGCCGCTGTCGAACAGCAGGGCTCCGATCAGGTTCTTCTTGATGCTGTGCCGGTCGGTGTTGCCC
AGCACCTTGAATTTCTTGCTGGGCACCTTGTACTCGTCGGTGATCACGGCCCAGCCCACAGAGTTGGTGC
CGATGGCCAGGCCGATGCTGTACTTCTTGTCCTTTTTCTTTTTTGCCTGGCCGGCCTTTTTCGTGGCCGC
CGGCCTTTTCATGGTGGCCGTACGTCACGACACCTGAAATGGAAGAAAAAAACTTTGAACCACTGTCTGA
GGCTTGAGAATGAACCAAGATCCAAACTCAAAAAGGGCAAATTCCAAGGAGAATTACATCAAGTGCCAAG
CTGGCCTAACTTCAGTCTCCACCCACTCAGTGTGGGGAAACTCCATCGCATAAAACCCCTCCCCCCAACC
TAAAGACGACGTACTCCAAAAGCTCGAGAACTAATCGAGGTGCCTGGACGGCGCCCGGTACTCCGTGGAG
TCACATGAAGCGACGGCTGAGGACGGAAAGGCCCTTTTCCTTTGTGTGGGTGACTCACCCGCCCGCTCTC
CCGAGCGCCGCGTCCTCCATTTTGAGCTCCCTGCAGCAGGGCCGGGAAGCGGCCATCTTTCCGCTCACGC
AACTGGTGCCGACCGGGCCAGCCTTGCCGCCCAGGGCGGGGCGATACACGGCGGCGCGAGGCCAGGCACC
AGAGCAGGCCGGCCAGCTTGAGACTACCCCCGTCCGATTCTCGGTGGCCGCGCTCGCAGGCCCCGCCTCG
CCGAACATGTGCGCTGGGACGCACGGGCCCCGTCGCCGCCCGCGGCCCCAAAAACCGAAATACCAGTGTG
CAGATCTTGGCCCGCATTTACAAGACTATCTTGCCAGAAAAAAAGCGTCGCAGCAGGTCATCAAAAATTT
TAAATGGCTAGAGACTTATCGAAAGCAGCGAGACAGGCGCGAAGGTGCCACCAGATTCGCACGCGGCGGC
CCCAGCGCCCAGGCCAGGCCTCAACTCAAGCACGAGGCGAAGGGGCTCCTTAAGCGCAAGGCCTCGAACT
CTCCCACCCACTTCCAACCCGAAGCTCGGGATCAAGAATCACGTACTGCAGCCAGGTGGAAGTAATTCAA
GGCACGCAAGGGCCATAACCCGTAAAGAGGCCAGGCCCGCGGGAACCACACACGGCACTTACCTGTGTTC
TGGCGGCAAACCCGTTGCGAAAAAGAACGTTCACGGCGACTACTGCACTTATATACGGTTCTCCCCCACC
CTCGGGAAAAAGGCGGAGCCAGTACACGACATCACTTTCCCAGTTTACCCCGCGCCACCTTCTCTAGGCA
CCGGTTCAATTGCCGACCCCTCCCCCCAACTTCTCGGGGACTGTGGGCGATGTGCGCTCTGCCCACTGAC
GGGCACCGGAGCCAATTCCCACTCCTTTCAAGACCTAGAAGGTCCATTAGCTGCAAAGATTCCTCTCTGT
TTAAAACTTTATCCATCTTTGCAGCTAGCTAATTAACCAAACTGGATCTCTGCTGTCCCTGTAATAAACC
CGAAAATTTTGAATTTTTGTAATTTGTTTTTGTAATTCTTTAGTTTGTATGTCTGTTGCTATTATGTCTA
CTATTCTTTCCCCTGCACTGTACCCCCCAATCCCCCCTTTTCTTTTAAAATTGTGGATGAATACTGCCAT
TTGTCTGCAGAATTGGCGCACGCAGTGCCGATCCGTTCACTAATCGAATGGATCTGTCTCTGTCTCTCTC
TCCACCTTCTTCTTCTATTCCTTCGGGCCTGTCGGGTCCCCTCGGGGTTGGGAGGTGGGTCTGAAACGAT
AATGGTGAATATCCCTGCCTAACTCTATTCACTATAGAAAGTACAGCAAAAACTATTCTTAAACCTACCA
AGCCTCCTACTATCATTATGAATAATTTTATATACCACAGCCAATTTGTTATGTTAAACCAATTCCACAA
ACTTGCCCATTTATCTAATTCCAATAATTCTTGTTCATTCTTTTCTTGCTGGTTTTGCGATTCTTCAATT
AAGGAGTGTATTAAGCTTGTGTAATTGTTAATTTCTCTGTCCCACTCCATCCAGGTCGTGTGATTCCAAA
TCTGTTCCAGAGATTTATTACTCCAACTAGCATTCCAAGGCACAGCAGTGGTGCAAATGAGTTTTCCAGA
GCAACCCCAAATCCCCAGGAGCTGTTGATCCTTTAGGTATCTTTCCACAGCCAGGATTCTTGCCTGGAGC
TGCTTGATGCCCCAGACTGTGAGTTGCAACAGATGCTGTTGCGCCTCAATAGCCCTCAGCAAATTGTTCT
GCTGCTGCACTATACCAGACAATAATTGTCTGGCCTGTACCGTCAGCGTCATTGACGCTGCGCCCATAGT
GCTTCCTGCTGCTCCCAAGAACCCAAGGAACAAAGCTCCTATTCCCACTGCTCTTTTTTCTCTCTGCACC
ACTCTTCTCTTTGCCTTGGTGGGTGCTACTCCTAATGGTTCAATTTTTACTACTTTATATTTATATAATT
CACTTCTCCAATTGTCCCTCATATCTCCTCCTCCAGGTCTGAAGATCAGCGGCCGCTTGCTGTGCGGTGG
TCTTACTTTTGTTTTGCTCTTCCTCTATCTTGTCTAAAGCTTCCTTGGTGTCTTTTATCTCTATCCTTTG
ATGCACACAATAGAGGGTTGCTACTGTATTATATAATGATCTAAGTTCTTCTGATCCTGTCTGAAGGGAT
GGTTGTAGCTGTCCCAGTATTTGTCTACAGCCTTCTGATGTTTCTAACAGGCCAGGATTAACTGCGAATC
GTTCTAGCTCCCTGCTTGCCCATACTATATGTTTTAATTTATATTTTTTCTTTCCCCCTGGCCTTAACCG
AATTTTTTCCCATCGCGATCTAATTCTCCCCCGCTTAATACTGACGCTCTCGCACCCATCTCTCTCCTTC
TAGCCTCCGCTAGTCAAAATTTTTGGCGTACTCACCAGTCGCCGCCCCTCGCCTCTTGCCGTGCGCGCTT
CAGCAAGCCGAGTCCTGCGTCGAGAGAGCTCCTCTGGTTTCCCTTTCGCTTTCAAGTCCCTGTTCGGGCG
CCACTGCTAGAGATTTTCCACACTGACTAAAAGGGTCTGAGGGATCTCTAGTTACCAGAGTCACACAACA
GACGGGCACACACTACTTGAAGCACTCAAGGCAAGCTTTATTGAGGCTTAAGCAGTGGGTTCCCTAGTTA
GCCAGAGAGCTCCCAGGCTCAGATCTGGTCTAACCAGAGAGACCCAGTACAGGCAAAACGCGCTGCTTAT
ATAGACCTCCCACCGTACACGCCTACCGCCCATTTGCGTCAATGGGGCGGAGTTGTTACGACATTTTGGA
AAGTCCCGTTGATTTTGGTGCCAAAACAAACTCCCATTGACGTCAATGGGGTGGAGACTTGGAAATCCCC
GTGAGTCAAACCGCTATCCACGCCCATTGATGTACTGCCAAAACCGCATCACCATGGTAATAGCGATGAC
TAATACGTAGATGTACTGCCAAGTAGGAAAGTCCCATAAGGTCATGTACTGGGCATAATGCCAGGCGGGC
CATTTACCGTCATTGACGTCAATAGGGGGCGTACTTGGCATATGATACACTTGATGTACTGCCAAGTGGG
CAGTTTACCGTAAATACTCCACCCATTGACGTCAATGGAAAGTCCCTATTGGCGTTACTATGGGAACATA
CGTCATTATTGACGTCAATGGGCGGGGGTCGTTGGGCGGTCAGCCAGGCGGGCCATTTACCGTAAGTTAT
GTAACGCGGAACTCCATATATGGGCTATGAACTAATGACCCCGTAATTGATTACTATTAATAACTAGTCA
ATAATCAATGTCAACGCGTATATCTGGCCCGTACATCGCGAAGCAGCGCAAAACGCCTAACCCTAAGCAG
ATTCTTCATGCAATTGTCGGTCAAGCCTTGCCTTGTTGTAGCTTAAATTTTGCTCGCGCACTACTCAGCG
ACCTCCAACACACAAGCAGGGAGCAGATACTGGCTTAACTATGCGGCATCAGAGCAGATTGTACTGAGAG
TGCACCATAGGGGATCGGGAGATCTCCCGATCCGTCGACGTCAGGTGGCACTTTTCGGGGAAATGTGCGC
GGAACCCCTATTTGTTTATTTTTCTAAATACATTCAAATATGTATCCGCTCATGAGACAATAACCCTGAT
AAATGCTTCAATAATATTGAAAAAGGAAGAGTATGAGTATTCAACATTTCCGTGTCGCCCTTATTCCCTT
TTTTGCGGCATTTTGCCTTCCTGTTTTTGCTCACCCAGAAACGCTGGTGAAAGTAAAAGATGCTGAAGAT
CAGTTGGGTGCACGAGTGGGTTACATCGAACTGGATCTCAACAGCGGTAAGATCCTTGAGAGTTTTCGCC
CCGAAGAACGTTTTCCAATGATGAGCACTTTTAAAGTTCTGCTATGTGGCGCGGTATTATCCCGTATTGA
CGCCGGGCAAGAGCAACTCGGTCGCCGCATACACTATTCTCAGAATGACTTGGTTGAGTACTCACCAGTC
ACAGAAAAGCATCTTACGGATGGCATGACAGTAAGAGAATTATGCAGTGCTGCCATAACCATGAGTGATA
ACACTGCGGCCAACTTACTTCTGACAACGATCGGAGGACCGAAGGAGCTAACCGCTTTTTTGCACAACAT
GGGGGATCATGTAACTCGCCTTGATCGTTGGGAACCGGAGCTGAATGAAGCCATACCAAACGACGAGCGT
GACACCACGATGCCTGTAGCAATGGCAACAACGTTGCGCAAACTATTAACTGGCGAACTACTTACTCTAG
CTTCCCGGCAACAATTAATAGACTGGATGGAGGCGGATAAAGTTGCAGGACCACTTCTGCGCTCGGCCCT
TCCGGCTGGCTGGTTTATTGCTGATAAATCTGGAGCCGGTGAGCGTGGGTCTCGCGGTATCATTGCAGCA
CTGGGGCCAGATGGTAAGCCCTCCCGTATCGTAGTTATCTACACGACGGGGAGTCAGGCAACTATGGATG
AACGAAATAGACAGATCGCTGAGATAGGTGCCTCACTGATTAAGCATTGGTAACTGTCAGACCAAGTTTA
CTCATATATACTTTAGATTGATTTAAAACTTCATTTTTAATTTAAAAGGATCTAGGTGAAGATCCTTTTT
GATAATCTCATGACCAAAATCCCTTAACGTGAGTTTTCGTTCCACTGAGCGTCAGACCCCGTAGAAAAGA
TCAAAGGATCTTCTTGAGATCCTTTTTTTCTGCGCGTAATCTGCTGCTTGCAAACAAAAAAACCACCGCT
ACCAGCGGTGGTTTGTTTGCCGGATCAAGAGCTACCAACTCTTTTTCCGAAGGTAACTGGCTTCAGCAGA
GCGCAGATACCAAATACTGTTCTTCTAGTGTAGCCGTAGTTAGGCCACCACTTCAAGAACTCTGTAGCAC
CGCCTACATACCTCGCTCTGCTAATCCTGTTACCAGTGGCTGCTGCCAGTGGCGATAAGTCGTGTCTTAC
CGGGTTGGACTCAAGACGATAGTTACCGGATAAGGCGCAGCGGTCGGGCTGAACGGGGGGTTCGTGCACA
CAGCCCAGCTTGGAGCGAACGACCTACACCGAACTGAGATACCTACAGCGTGAGCTATGAGAAAGCGCCA
CGCTTCCCGAAGGGAGAAAGGCGGACAGGTATCCGGTAAGCGGCAGGGTCGGAACAGGAGAGCGCACGAG
GGAGCTTCCAGGGGGAAACGCCTGGTATCTTTATAGTCCTGTCGGGTTTCGCCACCTCTGACTTGAGCGT
CGATTTTTGTGATGCTCGTCAGGGGGGCGGAGCCTATGGAAAAACGCCAGCAACGCGGCCTTTTTACGGT
TCCTGGCCTTTTGCTGGCCTTTTGCTCACATGTTCTTTCCTGCGTTATCCCCTGATTCTGTGGATAACCG
TATTACCGCCTTTGAGTGAGCTGATACCGCTCGCCGCAGCCGAACGACCGAGCGCAGCGAGTCAGTGAGC
GAGGAAGCGGAAGAGCGCCCAATACGCAAACCGCCTCTCCCCGCGCGTTGGCCGATTCATTAATGCAGCT
GGCACGACAGGTTTCCCGACTGGAAAGCGGGCAGTGAGCGCAACGCAATTAATGTGAGTTAGCTCACTCA
TTAGGCACCCCAGGCTTTACACTTTATGCTTCCGGCTCGTATGTTGTGTGGAATTGTGAGCGGATAACAA
TTTCACACAGGAAACAGCTATGACCATGATTACGCCAAGCTCTAGCTAGAGGTCGACGGTATACAGACAT
GATAAGATACATTGATGAGTTTGGACAAACCACAACTAGAATGCAGTGAAAAAAATGCTTTATTTGTGAA
ATTTGTGATGCTATTGCTTTATTTGTAACCATTATAAGCTGCAATAAACAAGTTGGGGTGGGCGAAGAAC
TCCAGCATGAGATCCCCGCGCTGGAGGATCATCCAGCCGGCGTCCCGGAAAACGATTCCGAAGCCCAACC
TTTCATAGAAGGCGGCGGTGGAATCGAAATCTCGTAGCACGTGTCAGTCCTGCTCCTCGGCCACGAAGTG
CACGCAGTTGCCGGCCGGGTCGCGCAGGGCGAACTCCCGCCCCCACGGCTGCTCGCCGATCTCGGTCATG
GCCGGCCCGGAGGCGTCCCGGAAGTTCGTGGACACGACCTCCGACCACTCGGCGTACAGCTCGTCCAGGC
CGCGCACCCACACCCAGGCCAGGGTGTTGTCCGGCACCACCTGGTCCTGGACCGCGCTGATGAACAGGGT
CACGTCGTCCCGGACCACACCGGCGAAGTCGTCCTCCACGAAGTCCCGGGAGAACCCGAGCCGGTCGGTC
CAGAACTCGACCGCTCCGGCGACGTCGCGCGCGGTGAGCACCGGAACGGCACTGGTCAACTTGGCCATGG
TTTAGTTCCTCACCTTGTCGTATTATACTATGCCGATATACTATGCCGATGATTAATTGTCAACACGTGC
TGATCAGATCCGAAAATGGATATACAAGCTCCCGGGAGCTTTTTGCAAAAGCCTAGGCCTCCAAAAAAGC
CTCCTCACTA
Features (pLannotate 1.2.2; 35 found; start..end, strand, type, name):
    305..733     -  rep_origin     f1 ori (sequence partly withheld): f1 bacteriophage origin of replication; arrow indicates direction of (+) strand synthesis
    754..775     -  promoter       SV40 promoter (fragment): SV40 enhancer and early promoter
    779..1003    -  polyA_signal   bGH poly(A) signal: bovine growth hormone polyadenylation signal
   1035..1215    -  LTR            5' LTR (truncated): truncated 5' long terminal repeat (LTR) from HIV-1
   1222..1803    -  CDS            nef (fragment): NEF_HV1H2 - Experimental evidence at protein level: Swiss-Prot protein existence level 1. Extracellular Nef protein targets CD4(+) T-lymphocytes for apoptosis by interacting with CXCR4 surface receptors. From Human immunodeficiency virus type 1 group M subtype B (isolate HXB2) (HIV-1).
   1740..2328    -  misc_feature   WPRE: woodchuck hepatitis virus posttranscriptional regulatory element
   2331..2352    -  misc_feature   MCS (fragment): pBluescript multiple cloning site
   2353..2751    -  CDS            BSD: blasticidin S deaminase; Aspergillus terreus BSD; confers resistance to blasticidin
   2821..3396    -  CDS            RTA_EBVB9 (fragment): Experimental evidence at protein level: Swiss-Prot protein existence level 1. Immediate-early transcription factor that controls the initiation of viral lytic gene expression and lytic reactivation from latency. Triggers lytic replication, and initiates a cellular senescence program in epithelial cells. Upregulates human DCR3/TNFRSF6B by directly binding to its receptor. From Epstein-Barr virus (strain B95-8) (HHV-4) (Human herpesvirus 4).
   3409..4188    -  CDS            RELA (fragment): TF65_HUMAN - Also known as NFKB3. Experimental evidence at protein level: Swiss-Prot protein existence level 1. NF-kappa-B is a pleiotropic transcription factor present in almost all cell types and is the endpoint of a series of signal transduction events that are initiated by a vast array of stimuli related to many biological processes such as inflammation, immunity, differentiation, cell growth, tumorigenesis and apoptosis. NF-kappa-B is a homo- or heterodimeric complex formed by the Rel-like domain- containing proteins RELA/p65, RELB, NFKB1/p105, NFKB1/p50, REL and NFKB2/p52. The heterodime
   4504..8605    -  CDS            dCas9 (fragment): catalytically dead mutant of the Cas9 endonuclease from the Streptococcus pyogenes Type II CRISPR/Cas system RNA-guided DNA-binding protein that lacks endonuclease activity due to the D10A mutation in the RuvC catalytic domain and the N863A mutation in the HNH catalytic domain
   8605..8652    -  CDS            nucleoplasmin NLS: bipartite nuclear localization signal from nucleoplasmin
   8668..9846    -  promoter       EF-1α promoter: strong constitutive promoter for human elongation factor EF-1α
   9853..9919    -  CDS            small t antigen (fragment): SV40 (simian virus 40) small t antigen
   9976..10093   -  misc_feature   cPPT/CTS: central polypurine tract and central termination sequence of HIV-1
  10143..10243   -  CDS            Rev (fragment): human immunodeficiency virus 1 (HIV-1) Rev protein; rev; enhances nuclear export of unspliced and incompletely spliced viral mRNAs
  10620..10853   -  misc_feature   RRE: The Rev response element (RRE) of HIV-1 allows for Rev-dependent mRNA export from the nucleus to the cytoplasm.
  10999..11362   -  CDS            HIV-1 gag (fragment): gag protein from human immunodeficiency virus 1; gag
  11346..11471   -  misc_feature   HIV-1 Ψ: packaging signal of human immunodeficiency virus type 1
  11518..11698   -  LTR            5' LTR (truncated): truncated 5' long terminal repeat (LTR) from HIV-1
  11716..11915   -  promoter       CMV promoter: human cytomegalovirus (CMV) immediate early promoter
  11916..12295   -  enhancer       CMV enhancer: human cytomegalovirus immediate early enhancer
  12450..12502   +  misc_feature   bom (fragment): basis of mobility region from pBR322
  12561..12665   +  promoter       AmpR promoter: bla
  12666..13526   +  CDS            AmpR: β-lactamase; bla; confers resistance to ampicillin, carbenicillin, and related antibiotics
  13697..14285   +  rep_origin     ori: high-copy-number ColE1/pMB1/pBR322/pUC origin of replication
  14468..14560   +  CDS            lacI (fragment): lac repressor; lacI; The lac repressor binds to the lac operator to inhibit transcription in E. coli. This inhibition can be relieved by adding lactose or isopropyl-β-D-thiogalactopyranoside (IPTG).
  14573..14594   +  protein_bind   CAP binding site: CAP binding activates transcription in the presence of cAMP. E. coli catabolite activator protein
  14609..14639   +  promoter       lac promoter: promoter for the E. coli lac operon
  14643..14665   +  protein_bind   lac operator (fragment): The lac repressor binds to the lac operator to inhibit transcription in E. coli. This inhibition can be relieved by adding lactose or isopropyl-β-D-thiogalactopyranoside (IPTG). lac repressor encoded by lacI
  14736..14857   -  polyA_signal   SV40 poly(A) signal: SV40 polyadenylation signal
  14852..14977   -  CDS            ble (fragment): BLE_KLEPN - Experimental evidence at protein level: Swiss-Prot protein existence level 1. Binding protein with a strong affinity to the bleomycin family of antibiotics. Binds to CL990; an antimitotic-antibiotic compound. From Klebsiella pneumoniae.
  14987..15361   -  CDS            BleoR: antibiotic-binding protein; Sh ble from Streptoalloteichus hindustanus; confers resistance to bleomycin, phleomycin, and Zeocin™
  15380..15427   -  promoter       EM7 promoter: synthetic bacterial promoter&nbsp
  15475..291     -  promoter       SV40 promoter (across the origin): SV40 enhancer and early promoter
