[The description below was written by a language model from this plasmid's Addgene catalogue record and pLannotate feature annotations shown in this document.]
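Description:
pXPR_120 is a lentiviral mammalian expression vector on the pXPR backbone, built to deliver the CRISPR activation effector dCas9-VPR together with blasticidin selection. The sequenced record is about 15.5 kb. In bacteria it is maintained through a high-copy ColE1/pUC-type origin and an ampicillin resistance gene (β-lactamase); an f1 origin is also present. Outside the viral unit, the backbone carries an SV40 promoter/EM7 promoter–driven bleomycin/Zeocin resistance cassette with an SV40 polyadenylation signal, although the catalogue lists only blasticidin as the mammalian selectable marker.

The transfer cassette has a CMV enhancer/promoter fused to a truncated HIV-1 5' LTR, which drives Tat-independent transcription of the viral genomic RNA in packaging cells. This is followed by the Ψ packaging signal with a partial gag fragment, the RRE for Rev-dependent nuclear export, and the cPPT/CTS. Inside, the EF-1α promoter drives a single open reading frame: a nucleoplasmin NLS, Streptococcus pyogenes dCas9 carrying the D10A and N863A nuclease-inactivating mutations, and the C-terminal VPR activator. The annotation detects VPR's RELA (p65) and Epstein-Barr virus Rta portions; the VP64 component was not annotated. According to the stated purpose, a 2A peptide links this fusion to blasticidin S deaminase, though the 2A itself was not annotated either, so both proteins would come from one transcript. A WPRE enhances expression, and a truncated 3' LTR followed by a bGH polyadenylation signal closes the unit.

The construct is used to make cell populations stably expressing dCas9-VPR, selected with blasticidin, into which guide RNAs supplied separately can direct transcriptional activation of target genes, for example in CRISPRa genetic screens.
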