Addgene plasmid #96917: pXPR_120
Purpose: for CRISPRa, lentiviral expression of dCas9-VPR 2A BlastR
Depositing lab: John Doench & David Root. Depositing organization: Broad Institute. Publication: Orthologous CRISPR-Cas9 enzymes for combinatorial genetic screens. Najm FJ, Strand C, Donovan KF, Hegde M, Sanson KR, Vaimberg EW, Sullender ME, Hartenian E, Kalani Z, Fusi N, Listgarten J, Younger ST, Bernstein BE, Root DE, Doench JG. Nat Biotechnol. 2018 Feb;36(2):179-189. doi: 10.1038/nbt.4048. Epub 2017 Dec 18. PubMed 29251726.
Backbone
  Vector backbone: pXPR
  Vector type: Mammalian Expression, Lentiviral
  Selectable markers: Blasticidin
Growth in bacteria
  Bacterial resistance: Ampicillin, 100 μg/mL
  Growth temperature: 37°C
  Growth strain: NEB Stable
  Copy number: Unknown
Gene/Insert
  Gene/Insert name: dCas9
  Mutation: D10A, N863A
  Promoter: EF1a
  Tag / fusion protein: VPR (C terminal on insert)
  Cloning method: Unknown
Terms and licenses: Academic/Nonprofit Terms; Industry Terms: Not Available to Industry
How to cite: pXPR_120 was a gift from John Doench & David Root (Addgene plasmid # 96917 ; http://n2t.net/addgene:96917 ; RRID:Addgene_96917)
